>Addgene plasmid #247151 | pEf1a-Dn29-P2A-GFP | addgene full sequence | sequence record 491684 | Addgene NGS Result
ATCAGTTGGGTGCACGAGTGGGTTACATCGAACTGGATCTCAACAGCGGTAAGATCCTTGAGAGTTTTCG
CCCCGAAGAACGTTTTCCAATGATGAGCACTTTTAAAGTTCTGCTATGTGGCGCGGTATTATCCCGTATT
GACGCCGGGCAAGAGCAACTCGGTCGCCGCATACACTATTCTCAGAATGACTTGGTTGAGTACTCACCAG
TCACAGAAAAGCATCTTACGGATGGCATGACAGTAAGAGAATTATGCAGTGCTGCCATAACCATGAGTGA
TAACACTGCGGCCAACTTACTTCTGACAACGATCGGAGGACCGAAGGAGCTAACCGCTTTTTTGCACAAC
ATGGGGGATCATGTAACTCGCCTTGATCGTTGGGAACCGGAGCTGAATGAAGCCATACCAAACGACGAGC
GTGACACCACGATGCCTGTAGCAATGGCAACAACGTTGCGCAAACTATTAACTGGCGAACTACTTACTCT
AGCTTCCCGGCAACAATTAATAGACTGGATGGAGGCGGATAAAGTTGCAGGACCACTTCTGCGCTCGGCC
CTTCCGGCTGGCTGGTTTATTGCTGATAAATCTGGAGCCGGTGAGCGTGGGTCTCGCGGTATCATTGCAG
CACTGGGGCCAGATGGTAAGCCCTCCCGTATCGTAGTTATCTACACGACGGGGAGTCAGGCAACTATGGA
TGAACGAAATAGACAGATCGCTGAGATAGGTGCCTCACTGATTAAGCATTGGTAACTGTCAGACCAAGTT
TACTCATATATACTTTAGATTGATTTAAAACTTCATTTTTAATTTAAAAGGATCTAGGTGAAGATCCTTT
TTGATAATCTCATGACCAAAATCCCTTAACGTGAGTTTTCGTTCCACTGAGCGTCAGACCCCGTAGAAAA
GATCAAAGGATCTTCTTGAGATCCTTTTTTTCTGCGCGTAATCTGCTGCTTGCAAACAAAAAAACCACCG
CTACCAGCGGTGGTTTGTTTGCCGGATCAAGAGCTACCAACTCTTTTTCCGAAGGTAACTGGCTTCAGCA
GAGCGCAGATACCAAATACTGTTCTTCTAGTGTAGCCGTAGTTAGGCCACCACTTCAAGAACTCTGTAGC
ACCGCCTACATACCTCGCTCTGCTAATCCTGTTACCAGTGGCTGCTGCCAGTGGCGATAAGTCGTGTCTT
ACCGGGTTGGACTCAAGACGATAGTTACCGGATAAGGCGCAGCGGTCGGGCTGAACGGGGGGTTCGTGCA
CACAGCCCAGCTTGGAGCGAACGACCTACACCGAACTGAGATACCTACAGCGTGAGCTATGAGAAAGCGC
CACGCTTCCCGAAGGGAGAAAGGCGGACAGGTATCCGGTAAGCGGCAGGGTCGGAACAGGAGAGCGCACG
AGGGAGCTTCCAGGGGGAAACGCCTGGTATCTTTATAGTCCTGTCGGGTTTCGCCACCTCTGACTTGAGC
GTCGATTTTTGTGATGCTCGTCAGGGGGGCGGAGCCTATGGAAAAACGCCAGCAACGCGGCCTTTTTACG
GTTCCTGGCCTTTTGCTGGCCTTTTGCTCACATGTTCTTTCCTGCGTTATCCCCTGATTCTGTGGATAAC
CGTATTACCGCCTTTGAGTGAGCTGATACCGCTCGCCGCAGCCGAACGACCGAGCGCAGCGAGTCAGTGA
GCGAGGAAGGGAAGAGCGGACCTTCTAGGTCTTGAAAGGAGTGGGAATTGGCTCCGGTGCCCGTCAGTGG
GCAGAGCGCACATCGCCCACAGTCCCCGAGAAGTTGGGGGGAGGGGTCGGCAATTGAACCGGTGCCTAGA
GAAGGTGGCGCGGGGTAAACTGGGAAAGTGATGTCGTGTACTGGCTCCGCCTTTTTCCCGAGGGTGGGGG
AGAACCGTATATAAGTGCAGTAGTCGCCGTGAACGTTCTTTTTCGCAACGGGTTTGCCGCCAGAACACAG
GTAAGTGCCGTGTGTGGTTCCCGCGGGCCTGGCCTCTTTACGGGTTATGGCCCTTGCGTGCCTTGAATTA
CTTCCACCTGGCTGCAGTACGTGATTCTTGATCCCGAGCTTCGGGTTGGAAGTGGGTGGGAGAGTTCGAG
GCCTTGCGCTTAAGGAGCCCCTTCGCCTCGTGCTTGAGTTGAGGCCTGGCCTGGGCGCTGGGGCCGCCGC
GTGCGAATCTGGTGGCACCTTCGCGCCTGTCTCGCTGCTTTCGATAAGTCTCTAGCCATTTAAAATTTTT
GATGACCTGCTGCGACGCTTTTTTTCTGGCAAGATAGTCTTGTAAATGCGGGCCAAGATCTGCACACTGG
TATTTCGGTTTTTGGGGCCGCGGGCGGCGACGGGGCCCGTGCGTCCCAGCGCACATGTTCGGCGAGGCGG
GGCCTGCGAGCGCGGCCACCGAGAATCGGACGGGGGTAGTCTCAAGCTGGCCGGCCTGCTCTGGTGCCTG
GCCTCGCGCCGCCGTGTATCGCCCCGCCCTGGGCGGCAAGGCTGGCCCGGTCGGCACCAGTTGCGTGAGC
GGAAAGATGGCCGCTTCCCGGCCCTGCTGCAGGGAGCTCAAAATGGAGGACGCGGCGCTCGGGAGAGCGG
GCGGGTGAGTCACCCACACAAAGGAAAAGGGCCTTTCCGTCCTCAGCCGTCGCTTCATGTGACTCCACGG
AGTACCGGGCGCCGTCCAGGCACCTCGATTAGTTCTCGAGCTTTTGGAGTACGTCGTCTTTAGGTTGGGG
GGAGGGGTTTTATGCGATGGAGTTTCCCCACACTGAGTGGGTGGAGACTGAAGTTAGGCCAGCTTGGCAC
TTGATGTAATTCTCCTTGGAATTTGCCCTTTTTGAGTTTGGATCTTGGTTCATTCTCAAGCCTCAGACAG
TGGTTCAAAGTTTTTTTCTTCCATTTCAGGTGTCGTGACGTACGGCCACCGTTTAACTTTAAGAAGGAGA
TATACCATGGAACGGGTGCTCATGCACCTTAGAAAGTCCAGAGCCGATCTGGAAGCTGAGGCCAGGGGCG
AGGGCGAAACCCTGGCTAAACATAGAAACATCCTGCTGAAGCTGGCCAAAGAAAGAAATCTGAACATCGT
GAAGATCAGAGAGGAAGTGGGCATCAGCGGCGAGTCTCTGATCCACAGACCTGAGATGCTGGAGACACTG
AAGGAGGTGGAAGAGGGACTGTACGACGCTGTGCTGTGCATGGACATCGACAGACTGGGCAGAGGCAATA
CCAAGGAGCAGGGCATTATCCTGGAGGCCTTCAAGAATAGCAACACCAAGATCATCACCCCTCTGAAAAC
ATACGACCTGAACAACGAGTTCGACGAGGAATACGCCGAGTTTGGCGCCTTCATGGCCAGGCGGGAATTC
AAGTTTATCACCAGAAGACTGCAGCGGGGCAGAGTGGCCACAGTTGAGGAGGGAAATTACATCGCTCCAA
GACCACCTTACGGCTACATCATCGAGAAAAACAACAAGGAGCGGTACCTGATTCCTCACCCTGAGCAGGC
CCCTATCGTGAAGATGATCTTTGACTGGTACACCCACGACGATCCTAACGTGCGGATGGGCGCCAGCAAG
ATCGCCAACGAGCTGAACAAGTTCTGCAAGAGCCCTACAGGCATCGCCTGGAAGGGCTCCACCGTGTTGT
CTATCCTGAAGAATGCCGTGTACGCCGGCAGAATCCAGTGGCGGAAGAAGGAGGAAAAAAAATCTATCAC
ACCAGGCAAAAAAAAGGATGTCCGGATGCGGCCCAAGGAACAATGGATCGACGTGGAGGGCAAGCACGAA
CCTCTGGTGTCCATGGAAACCTACCTGAAGGCCCAAGAGATCCTGGAGCGGAAGTACCACGTGCCCTATC
AGATCCAGAACGGCATCACTAACCCCCTGGCCGGACTGGTCAAGTGCGGAATTTGTGGTAGCAGCATGGT
GTATAGACCTTACACCCACCAGCGCCACCCCCACCTGATCTGCTACAACAGATACTGTACCAACAAGTCT
AGCAGATTCGAGTACGTGGAAAGCAAAATTATCCAAGGCCTGCACCAGCTGCTGGCACAGTACAAGGCCG
ATTGGTTCAAACATCAGAGACCCAAGGTGAACGACGACAGCGTGGACCTGAGACAGAAAGCCCTCCACCG
GCTGGAGAAGGAACTGAATGACCTGTACAAGCAGAAGGACAACCTGCACAATCTGCTGGAGAAGGGCGTG
TACAGCATCGATACATTCCTGGAAAGAAGCAACATCCTGGCTGAACGCATCGATGATACCAAGAAGGCCA
TCCACGACGCCGAGAAGGCTCTGGCCGAGGAGGTGCAGCGGAACAAAGTGAAGAAGGATATCATCCCCAC
AGTCGAGAACGTGCTTGAACTGTACTACAAGACCCAGGACCCTGCCAAGAAGAACAACCTGCTGAAGAGC
GTGCTGGACTACGCTGTTTACAGAAAAGAAAAGCACCAGAGAGACGATGACTTCACCTTGGTGCTTTATC
CTAAGCTGCCTCAGATCAACAGCGGCGGTCACCATCACCACCACCACGCTAGCGGCAGTGGAGAGGGCAG
AGGAAGTCTGCTAACATGCGGTGACGTCGAGGAGAATCCTGGCCCAGTGAGCAAGGGCGAGGAGCTGTTC
ACCGGGGTGGTGCCCATCCTGGTCGAGCTGGACGGCGACGTAAACGGCCACAAGTTCAGCGTGTCCGGCG
AGGGCGAGGGCGATGCCACCTACGGCAAGCTGACCCTGAAGTTCATCTGCACCACCGGCAAGCTGCCCGT
GCCCTGGCCCACCCTCGTGACCACCCTGACCTACGGCGTGCAGTGCTTCAGCCGCTACCCCGACCACATG
AAGCAGCACGACTTCTTCAAGTCCGCCATGCCCGAAGGCTACGTCCAGGAGCGCACCATCTTCTTCAAGG
ACGACGGCAACTACAAGACCCGCGCCGAGGTGAAGTTCGAGGGCGACACCCTGGTGAACCGCATCGAGCT
GAAGGGCATCGACTTCAAGGAGGACGGCAACATCCTGGGGCACAAGCTGGAGTACAACTACAACAGCCAC
AACGTCTATATCATGGCCGACAAGCAGAAGAACGGCATCAAGGTGAACTTCAAGATCCGCCACAACATCG
AGGACGGCAGCGTGCAGCTCGCCGACCACTACCAGCAGAACACCCCCATCGGCGACGGCCCCGTGCTGCT
GCCCGACAACCACTACCTGAGCACCCAGTCCGCCCTGAGCAAAGACCCCAACGAGAAGCGCGATCACATG
GTCCTGCTGGAGTTCGTGACCGCCGCCGGGATCACTCTCGGCATGGACGAGCTGTACAAGTAAGAATTCG
ATATCAAGCTTATCGATAATCAACAACTTGTTTATTGCAGCTTATAATGGTTACAAATAAAGCAATAGCA
TCACAAATTTCACAAATAAAGCATTTTTTTCACTGCATTCTAGTTGTGGTTTGTCCAAACTCATCAATGT
ATCTTAGACGTCAGGTGGCACTTTTCGGGGAAATGTGCGCGGAACCCCTATTTGTTTATTTTTCTAAATA
CATTCAAATATGTATCCGCTCATGAGACAATAACCCTGATAAATGCTTCAATAATATTGAAAAAGGAAGA
GTATGAGTATTCAACATTTCCGTGTCGCCCTTATTCCCTTTTTTGCGGCATTTTGCCTTCCTGTTTTTGC
TCACCCAGAAACGCTGGTGAAAGTAAAAGATGCTGAAG
Features (pLannotate 1.2.2; 9 found; start..end, strand, type, name):
    926..1514    +  rep_origin     ori: high-copy-number ColE1/pMB1/pBR322/pUC origin of replication
   1698..1723    +  CDS            small t antigen (fragment): SV40 (simian virus 40) small t antigen
   1730..2908    +  promoter       EF-1α promoter: strong constitutive promoter for human elongation factor EF-1α
   2921..2940    +  RBS            RBS (fragment): efficient ribosome binding site from bacteriophage T7 gene 10 (Olins and Rangwala, 1989)
   4597..5313    +  CDS            EGFP: the original enhanced GFP (Yang et al., 1996) mammalian codon-optimized
   5314..5338    +  misc_feature   MCS (fragment): pBluescript multiple cloning site
   5345..5466    +  polyA_signal   SV40 poly(A) signal: SV40 polyadenylation signal
   5498..5602    +  promoter       AmpR promoter: bla
   5603..755     +  CDS            AmpR (across the origin): β-lactamase; bla; confers resistance to ampicillin, carbenicillin, and related antibiotics
