[The description below was written by a language model from this plasmid's Addgene catalogue record and pLannotate feature annotations shown in this document.]
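Description:
pEf1a-Dn29-P2A-GFP is a 5.7 kb mammalian expression plasmid built on the pCB212 backbone for transient expression of a human codon-optimized, wild-type Dn29 recombinase. It is propagated in E. coli as a high-copy plasmid through a ColE1/pUC-type origin and is selected with ampicillin through a β-lactamase gene driven by its own bla promoter. There is no mammalian drug-resistance marker. GFP fluorescence is the only listed means of identifying or sorting cells that received the plasmid.

The expression cassette is driven by the strong constitutive human EF-1α promoter and terminated by an SV40 polyadenylation signal. The synthetic insert, assembled by Gibson cloning, encodes Dn29 linked to EGFP by a P2A self-cleaving peptide, so a single transcript yields the recombinase and a separate fluorescent reporter whose signal tracks recombinase expression. The automated annotation does not label the Dn29 coding sequence or the P2A. They presumably occupy the unannotated stretch of about 1.6 kb between the promoter region and EGFP. The catalogue lists a C-terminal 6xHis tag on the insert, which is also absent from the feature table, so its exact position cannot be confirmed. The short hits to SV40 small t antigen, a T7 gene 10 ribosome binding site and a pBluescript polylinker are fragments, most likely junction or leader sequences rather than functional elements.

The plasmid comes from work on site-specific insertion of DNA into the human genome with engineered recombinases. The record supports its use for delivering wild-type Dn29 to mammalian cells, and it would plausibly serve as a reference for engineered variants.
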