Addgene plasmid #247151: pEf1a-Dn29-P2A-GFP
Purpose: Mammalian expression of a human codon optimized wildtype Dn29 recombinase
Depositing lab: Patrick Hsu. Depositing organization: Arc Institute. Publication: Site-specific DNA insertion into the human genome with engineered recombinases. Fanton A, Bartie LJ, Martins JQ, Tran VQ, Goudy L, Kernick C, Durrant MG, Wei J, Armour-Garb Z, Pawluk A, Konermann S, Marson A, Gilbert LA, Roth TL, Hsu PD. Nat Biotechnol. 2025 Nov 6. doi: 10.1038/s41587-025-02895-3. PubMed 41199024.
Backbone
  Vector backbone: pCB212
  Vector type: Mammalian Expression
  Selectable markers: GFP
Growth in bacteria
  Bacterial resistance: Ampicillin, 100 μg/mL
  Growth temperature: 37°C
  Growth strain: DH5alpha
  Copy number: High Copy
Gene/Insert
  Gene/Insert name: Dn29-P2A-GFP
  Species: Synthetic
  Promoter: Ef1a
  Tag / fusion protein: 6xHis (C terminal on insert)
  Cloning method: Gibson Cloning
Terms and licenses: Academic/Nonprofit Terms; Industry Terms: Not Available to Industry
Depositor comments: Please visit https://doi.org/10.1101/2024.11.01.621560 for bioRxiv preprint.
How to cite: pEf1a-Dn29-P2A-GFP was a gift from Patrick Hsu (Addgene plasmid # 247151 ; http://n2t.net/addgene:247151 ; RRID:Addgene_247151)
